Addgene plasmid #54578: PA-sfGFP-C1
Purpose: (Empty Backbone) Localization: C1 Cloning Vector, Excitation: 400 / 485, Emission: 468 / 511
Depositing lab: Michael Davidson. Depositing organization: Florida State University, Tallahassee.
Backbone
  Vector backbone: PA-sfGFP-C1
  Backbone size (bp): 4750
  Vector type: Mammalian Expression
  Selectable markers: Neomycin (select with G418)
  Tag / fusion protein: PA-sfGFP (N terminal on backbone)
Growth in bacteria
  Bacterial resistance: Kanamycin, 50 μg/mL
  Growth temperature: 37°C
  Growth strain: DH5alpha
  Copy number: High Copy
Gene/Insert
  Gene/Insert name: None
  Tag / fusion protein: PA-sfGFP (N terminal on backbone)
Terms and licenses: Academic/Nonprofit Terms; Industry Terms
Depositor comments: . Excitation = 400 / 485; Emission = 468 / 511
How to cite: PA-sfGFP-C1 was a gift from Michael Davidson (Addgene plasmid # 54578 ; http://n2t.net/addgene:54578 ; RRID:Addgene_54578)
