[The description below was written by a language model from this plasmid's Addgene catalogue record and the feature table of its GenBank file.]
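Description:
PA-sfGFP-C1 is an empty mammalian expression backbone of about 4.75 kb, designed for building fusions in which a photoactivatable superfolder GFP (PA-sfGFP) sits at the N-terminus of a protein of interest. It carries no insert. It is maintained as a high-copy plasmid in E. coli under kanamycin selection, and a neomycin resistance marker allows G418 selection of stably transfected mammalian cells. The "C1" designation refers to the layout in which the gene of interest is cloned downstream of the fluorescent protein, joining its C-terminal end.

The sequence record held for this plasmid covers only an 861 bp portion, not the whole vector. It shows a vertebrate Kozak consensus for strong translation initiation overlapping the start of a mammalian codon-optimized superfolder GFP coding sequence, a variant noted for folding robustly even when attached to poorly folding partners. This is followed immediately by a multiple cloning site for in-frame insertion of the target gene. Binding sites for the standard EGFP-N and EGFP-C sequencing primers lie within the coding sequence, the latter being useful for reading across the fusion junction. The promoter, polyadenylation signal, origin of replication and resistance cassettes fall outside the annotated segment, and the record does not name them.

The listed spectral values are excitation 400 / 485 nm and emission 468 / 511 nm, presumably the states before and after photoactivation, although the record does not label them. Typical uses would be tagging proteins for localization studies and for photoactivation-based tracking of selected protein populations in live mammalian cells.
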