LOCUS       Exported 861 bp ds-DNA linear SYN 18-MAY-2021
DEFINITION  Localization: C1 Cloning Vector, Excitation: 400 / 485, Emission:
            468 / 511.
ACCESSION   .
VERSION     .
KEYWORDS    PA-sfGFP-C1
SOURCE      synthetic DNA construct
  ORGANISM  synthetic DNA construct
REFERENCE   1 (bases 1 to 861)
  TITLE     Michael Davidson Empty Backbones
REFERENCE   2 (bases 1 to 861)
  AUTHORS   .
  TITLE     Direct Submission
  JOURNAL   Exported May 18, 2021 from SnapGene Server 1.1.58
            http://www.snapgene.com
FEATURES             Location/Qualifiers
     source          1..861
                     /organism="synthetic DNA construct"
                     /mol_type="other DNA"
     regulatory      33..42
                     /regulatory_class="other"
                     /note="vertebrate consensus sequence for strong initiation
                     of translation (Kozak, 1987)"
     CDS             39..755
                     /codon_start=1
                     /product="GFP variant that folds robustly even when fused
                     to poorly folded proteins (Pedelacq et al., 2006)"
                     /label=superfolder GFP
                     /note="mammalian codon-optimized"
                     /translation="MVSKGEELFTGVVPILVELDGDVNGHKFSVRGEGEGDATNGKLTL
                     KFICTTGKLPVPWPTLVTTLSYGVQCFSRYPDHMKRHDFFKSAMPEGYVQERTISFKDD
                     GTYKTRAEVKFEGDTLVNRIELKGIDFKEDGNILGHKLEYNFNSHNVYITADKQKNGIK
                     ANFKIRHNVEDGSVQLADHYQQNTPIGDGPVLLPDNHYLSHQSVLSKDPNEKRDHMVLL
                     EFVTAAGITHGMDELYK"
     primer_bind     complement(84..105)
                     /label=EGFP-N
                     /note="EGFP, reverse primer"
     primer_bind     692..713
                     /label=EGFP-C
                     /note="EGFP, forward primer"
     misc_feature    756..821
                     /label=MCS
                     /note="multiple cloning site"
ORIGIN
        1 gtgaaccgtc agatccgcta gcgctaccgg tcgccaccat ggtgagcaag ggcgaggagc
       61 tgttcaccgg ggtggtgccc atcctggtcg agctggacgg cgacgtaaac ggccacaagt
      121 tcagcgtgcg cggcgagggc gagggcgatg ccaccaacgg caagctgacc ctgaagttca
      181 tctgcaccac cggcaagctg cccgtgccct ggcccaccct cgtgaccacc ctgagctacg
      241 gcgtgcagtg cttcagccgc taccccgacc acatgaagcg ccacgacttc ttcaagtccg
      301 ccatgcccga aggctacgtc caggagcgca ccatcagctt caaggacgac ggcacctaca
      361 agacccgcgc cgaggtgaag ttcgagggcg acaccctggt gaaccgcatc gagctgaagg
      421 gcatcgactt caaggaggac ggcaacatcc tggggcacaa gctggagtac aacttcaaca
      481 gccacaacgt ctatatcacc gccgacaagc agaagaacgg catcaaggcc aacttcaaga
      541 tccgccacaa cgtggaggac ggcagcgtgc agctcgccga ccactaccag cagaacaccc
      601 ccatcggcga cggccccgtg ctgctgcccg acaaccacta cctgagccac cagtccgtgc
      661 tgagcaaaga ccccaacgag aagcgcgatc acatggtcct gctggagttc gtgaccgccg
      721 ccgggatcac tcacggcatg gacgagctgt acaagtccgg actcagatct cgagctcaag
      781 cttcgaattc tgcagtcgac ggtaccgcgg gcccgggatc caccggatct agataactga
      841 tcataatcag ccataccaca t
//
