>Addgene plasmid #54578 | PA-sfGFP-C1 | depositor partial sequence | sequence record 84975 | insert sequence
CCAAGTCTCCACCCCATGACGTCAATGGGAGTTGTTTGGCACCAAAATCAACGGGACTTCCAAAATGTCG
TAACAACTCCGCCCCATTGACGCAAATGGGCGGTAGGCGTGTACGGTGGGAGGTCTATATAAGCAGAGCT
GGTTTAGTGAACCGTCAGATCCGCTAGCGCTACCGGTCGCCACCATGGTGAGCAAGGGCGAGGAGCTGTT
CACCGGGGTGGTGCCCATCCTGGTCGAGCTGGACGGCGACGTAAACGGCCACAAGTTCAGCGTGCGCGGC
GAGGGCGAGGGCGATGCCACCAACGGCAAGCTGACCCTGAAGTTCATCTGCACCACCGGCAAGCTGCCCG
TGCCCTGGCCCACCCTCGTGACCACCCTGAGCTACGGCGTGCAGTGCTTCAGCCGCTACCCCGACCACAT
GAAGCGCCACGACTTCTTCAAGTCCGCCATGCCCGAAGGCTACGTCCAGGAGCGCACCATCAGCTTCAAG
GACGACGGCACCTACAAGACCCGCGCCGAGGTGAAGTTCGAGGGCGACACCCTGGTGAACCGCATCGAGC
TGAAGGGCATCGACTTCAAGGAGGACGGCAACATCCTGGGGCACAAGCTGGAGTACAACTTCAACAGCCA
CAACGTCTATATCACCGCCGACAAGCAGAAGAACGGCATCAAGGCCAACTTCAAGATCCGCCACAACGTG
GAGGACGGCAGCGTGCAGCTCGCCGACCACTACCAGCAGAACACCCCCATCGGCGACGGCCCCGTGCTGC
TGCCCGACAACCACTACCTGAGCCACCAGTCCGTGCTGAGCAAAGACCCCAACGAGAAGCGCGATCACAT
GGTCCTGCTGGAGTTCGTGACCGCCGCCGGGATCACTCACGGCATGGACGAGCTGTACAAGTCCGGACTC
AGATCTCGAGCTCAAGCTTCGAATTCTGCAGTCGACGGTACCGCGGGCCCGGGATCCACCGGATCTAGAT
AACTGATCATAATCAGCCATACCACATTTGTAGAGGTTTTACTTGCTTTAAAAACCTCCCACACCTCCCC
CTGAACCTGAAACATAAATGAATGCATTGTTGTTGTTAACTTGTTTATTGCAGCTTATAATGTTACAATA
AAGCAATAGCATCACAAATTTCACAAATAAAGCATTTTTTTCACTGCATTCTAGTTGTGG
